Addgene plasmid #194642: pAAV-EF1a-DIO-mGFP-MutCREB(S133A)
Purpose: Expresses the fusion of monomeric GFP and mutant CREB(S133A) in a Cre-dependent manner
Depositing lab: Jun-Hyeong Cho. Depositing organization: University of California, Riverside. Publication: Neocortical synaptic engrams for remote contextual memories. Lee JH, Kim WB, Park EH, Cho JH. Nat Neurosci. 2022 Dec 23. doi: 10.1038/s41593-022-01223-1. PubMed 36564546.
Backbone
  Vector backbone: Mammalian Conditional Gene Expression AAV Vector (Cre-On)
  Vector type: AAV
Growth in bacteria
  Bacterial resistance: Ampicillin, 100 μg/mL
  Growth temperature: 37°C
  Growth strain: NEB Stable
  Copy number: High Copy
Gene/Insert
  Gene/Insert name: CREB
  Species: R. norvegicus (rat)
  Mutation: S133A
  Entrez Gene: Creb1 (a.k.a. Creb)
  Tag / fusion protein: mEGFP (N terminal on insert)
  Cloning method: Gateway Cloning
  Sequencing primers: 5′ ---
Terms and licenses: Academic/Nonprofit Terms; Industry Terms: Not Available to Industry
How to cite: pAAV-EF1a-DIO-mGFP-MutCREB(S133A) was a gift from Jun-Hyeong Cho (Addgene plasmid # 194642 ; http://n2t.net/addgene:194642 ; RRID:Addgene_194642)
