[The description below was written by a language model from this plasmid's Addgene catalogue record and pLannotate feature annotations shown in this document.]
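Description:
pAAV-EF1a-DIO-mGFP-MutCREB(S133A) is an adeno-associated virus transfer plasmid for Cre-dependent ("Cre-On") expression in mammalian cells. The roughly 7 kb plasmid is propagated in bacteria through a high-copy ColE1/pUC-type origin with ampicillin selection (AmpR under its own promoter). The backbone also carries an f1 phage origin and small remnants of the pBR322 bom and rop regions. Two AAV2 inverted terminal repeats flank the expression cassette and define the segment that is packaged into recombinant AAV particles. Residual attB4, attB1 and attB2 sites show that the cassette was assembled by multisite Gateway recombination.

Between the ITRs, the human EF-1α core promoter with portions of its first intron drives the payload, followed by a WPRE to enhance transcript stability and expression and a bovine growth hormone polyadenylation signal. The coding unit is a fusion of monomeric EGFP at the N terminus of rat CREB (Creb1) carrying the S133A substitution. This substitution replaces the serine whose phosphorylation normally activates CREB-dependent transcription, so the protein is generally used as a non-activatable, dominant-interfering form. The fusion lies in antisense orientation relative to the promoter and is bracketed by pairs of lox2272 and loxP sites in the double-inverted (DIO/FLEx) arrangement. Without Cre no functional transcript is made. In Cre-expressing cells, recombination between compatible sites inverts the cassette into the sense orientation, and subsequent excision locks it there.

The construct therefore allows fluorescently marked expression of mutant CREB in genetically defined, Cre-positive cell populations after viral delivery. The associated publication concerns neocortical synaptic engrams for remote contextual memory.
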