Features (pLannotate 1.2.2; 23 found; start..end, strand, type, name):
      1..141     -  repeat_region  AAV2 ITR: inverted terminal repeat of adeno-associated virus serotype 2 inverted
    148..168     +  protein_bind   attB4: mutant version of attB; core recombination site for the Gateway® BP reaction BP Clonase™
    188..399     +  promoter       EF-1α core promoter: core promoter for human elongation factor EF-1α
    400..509     +  intron         EF-1α intron A (fragment): intron upstream of the start codon of human EF-1α
   1135..1338    +  intron         EF-1α intron A: truncated intron upstream of the start codon of human EF-1α
   1347..1371    +  protein_bind   attB1: mutant version of attB; recombination site for the Gateway® BP reaction BP Clonase™
   1372..1405    +  protein_bind   lox2272: Cre-mediated recombination occurs in the 8-bp core sequence (GGATACTT). lox2272 sites are compatible with each other, but incompatible with loxP or loxN sites (Lee and Saito, 1988). Cre recombinase
   1438..1471    +  protein_bind   loxP: Cre-mediated recombination occurs in the 8-bp core sequence (GCATACAT). Cre recombinase
   1487..2500    -  CDS            Creb1: CREB1_RAT - Also known as Creb-1. Experimental evidence at protein level: Swiss-Prot protein existence level 1. Phosphorylation-dependent transcription factor that stimulates transcription upon binding to the DNA cAMP response element (CRE), a sequence present in many viral and cellular promoters. Transcription activation is enhanced by the TORC coactivators which act independently of Ser-119 phosphorylation. Involved in different cellular processes including the synchronization of circadian rhythmicity and the differentiation of adipose cells (By similarity). From Rattus norvegicus (Rat).
   2528..3244    -  CDS            mEGFP: mEGFP is a basic (constitutively fluorescent) green fluorescent protein published in 2002, derived from Aequorea victoria. It has moderate acid sensitivity.
   3257..3290    -  protein_bind   lox2272: Cre-mediated recombination occurs in the 8-bp core sequence (GGATACTT). lox2272 sites are compatible with each other, but incompatible with loxP or loxN sites (Lee and Saito, 1988). Cre recombinase
   3323..3356    -  protein_bind   loxP: Cre-mediated recombination occurs in the 8-bp core sequence (GCATACAT). Cre recombinase
   3360..3380    -  protein_bind   attB2: mutant version of attB; core recombination site for the Gateway® BP reaction BP Clonase™
   3391..3979    +  misc_feature   WPRE: woodchuck hepatitis virus posttranscriptional regulatory element
   4015..4126    +  polyA_signal   bGH poly(A) signal: bovine growth hormone polyadenylation signal
   4230..4370    +  repeat_region  AAV2 ITR: inverted terminal repeat of adeno-associated virus serotype 2 inverted
   4375..4426    -  misc_feature   bom (fragment): basis of mobility region from pBR322
   4445..4900    +  rep_origin     f1 ori (sequence partly withheld): f1 bacteriophage origin of replication; arrow indicates direction of (+) strand synthesis
   4901..4950    -  misc_feature   bom (fragment): basis of mobility region from pBR322
   5052..5087    -  CDS            rop (fragment): Rop protein, which maintains plasmids at low copy number; rop
   5182..5286    +  promoter       AmpR promoter: bla
   5287..6147    +  CDS            AmpR: β-lactamase; bla; confers resistance to ampicillin, carbenicillin, and related antibiotics
   6318..6906    +  rep_origin     ori: high-copy-number ColE1/pMB1/pBR322/pUC origin of replication
>Addgene plasmid #194642 | pAAV-EF1a-DIO-mGFP-MutCREB(S133A) | addgene full sequence | sequence record 381584 | Addgene NGS Result
CCTGCAGGCAGCTGCGCGCTCGCTCGCTCACTGAGGCCGCCCGGGCAAAGCCCGGGCGTCGGGCGACCTT
TGGTCGCCCGGCCTCAGTGAGCGAGCGAGCGCGCAGAGAGGGAGTGGCCAACTCCATCACTAGGGGTTCC
TTCTAGACAACTTTGTATAGAAAAGTTGGGCTCCGGTGCCCGTCAGTGGGCAGAGCGCACATCGCCCACA
GTCCCCGAGAAGTTGGGGGGAGGGGTCGGCAATTGAACCGGTGCCTAGAGAAGGTGGCGCGGGGTAAACT
GGGAAAGTGATGTCGTGTACTGGCTCCGCCTTTTTCCCGAGGGTGGGGGAGAACCGTATATAAGTGCAGT
AGTCGCCGTGAACGTTCTTTTTCGCAACGGGTTTGCCGCCAGAACACAGGTAAGTGCCGTGTGTGGTTCC
CGCGGGCCTGGCCTCTTTACGGGTTATGGCCCTTGCGTGCCTTGAATTACTTCCACCTGGCTGCAGTACG
TGATTCTTGATCCCGAGCTTCGGGTTGGAAGTGGGTGGGAGAGTTCGAGGCCTTGCGCTTAAGGAGCCCC
TTCGCCTCGTGCTTGAGTTGAGGCCTGGCCTGGGCGCTGGGGCCGCCGCGTGCGAATCTGGTGGCACCTT
CGCGCCTGTCTCGCTGCTTTCGATAAGTCTCTAGCCATTTAAAATTTTTGATGACCTGCTGCGACGCTTT
TTTTCTGGCAAGATAGTCTTGTAAATGCGGGCCAAGATCTGCACACTGGTATTTCGGTTTTTGGGGCCGC
GGGCGGCGACGGGGCCCGTGCGTCCCAGCGCACATGTTCGGCGAGGCGGGGCCTGCGAGCGCGGCCACCG
AGAATCGGACGGGGGTAGTCTCAAGCTGGCCGGCCTGCTCTGGTGCCTGGTCTCGCGCCGCCGTGTATCG
CCCCGCCCTGGGCGGCAAGGCTGGCCCGGTCGGCACCAGTTGCGTGAGCGGAAAGATGGCCGCTTCCCGG
CCCTGCTGCAGGGAGCTCAAAATGGAGGACGCGGCGCTCGGGAGAGCGGGCGGGTGAGTCACCCACACAA
AGGAAAAGGGCCTTTCCGTCCTCAGCCGTCGCTTCATGTGACTCCACGGAGTACCGGGCGCCGTCCAGGC
ACCTCGATTAGTTCTCGAGCTTTTGGAGTACGTCGTCTTTAGGTTGGGGGGAGGGGTTTTATGCGATGGA
GTTTCCCCACACTGAGTGGGTGGAGACTGAAGTTAGGCCAGCTTGGCACTTGATGTAATTCTCCTTGGAA
TTTGCCCTTTTTGAGTTTGGATCTTGGTTCATTCTCAAGCCTCAGACAGTGGTTCAAAGTTTTTTTCTTC
CATTTCAGGTGTCGTGACAAGTTTGTACAAAAAAGCAGGCTATAACTTCGTATAGGATACTTTATACGAA
GTTATCCTCGAGTACCGGTCACGCGTACGCAAGCTTGATAACTTCGTATAGCATACATTATACGAAGTTA
TCCTAGGGCCACCTTAATCTGACTTGTGGCAGTAAAGGTCCTTAAGTGCTTTTAGCTCCTCAATCAATGT
TTTGTTTTGGTTTTCAAGCACTGCCACTCTGTTCTCTAAACATTTCACATATTCTTTCTTCTTTCTACGA
CATTCTCTTGCTGCTTCCCTGTTCTTCATTAGACGAACCTCTCTCTTTCGTGCTGCTTCTTCAGCAGGCT
GTGTAGGAAGTGCTGGGGAGGACGCCATAACAACTCCAGGGGCAATGGTGCTAGTGGGTGCTGTGCGAAT
CTGGTATGTTTGTACATCACCAGAGGCAGCTTGAACAACAACTTGGTTGCTGGGCACTAGAATCTGCTGT
CCATCAGTGGTCTGTGCATATTGTAGAATGGTAGTACCCGGCTGAGTGGCAGCTGCATTGGTCATGGTTA
ATGTCTGCAGGCCCTGTACCCCATCGGTACCATTGTTAGCCAGCTGTATTGCTCCTCCCTGGGTAATGGC
AATATACTGCCCACTGCTAGTTTGGTAAATCGGGGTTGGCACTGTTACAGTGGTGATGGCAGGGGCTGAA
GTCTCTTCTTCTGATTTTTCTTCTTCAATCCTTGGCACCCCTGGTGCATCAGAAGATAAGTCATTCAAAA
TTTTCCTGTAGGCAGGCCTCCTTGAAAGGATTTCCCTTCGTTTTTGGGAATCAGTTACACTATCCACAGA
CTCCTGTGAATCTTCACTTTCTGCAATAGTTGAAATCTGAGTTCCGGAGAAAAGTCTTTTTAAGTCCTTA
CAGGAAGACTGAACTGTTTGGACTTGTGGAGACTGAATAACTGATGGCTGGGCCGCCTGGATGACCCCAT
GGACCTGGACTGTCTGCCCATTGGGCAGCTGCACTAAGGTTACAGTGGGAGCAGATGACGTCGCATGAGC
TGCTGGCATGGATACCTGGGCTAATGTGGCAATCTGTGGCTGGGCTTGAACTGTCATTTGTTGACTTTCA
GCTTCTGTTACAGCAGCATCTCCACTCTGCTGGTTGTCTGCTCCAGAGTCCATGGTCATGGTAGGGGTAG
GGGTAGGCTTGTACAGCTCGTCCATGCCGAGAGTGATCCCGGCGGCGGTCACGAACTCCAGCAGGACCAT
GTGATCGCGCTTCTCGTTGGGGTCTTTGCTCAGCTTGGACTGGGTGCTCAGGTAGTGGTTGTCGGGCAGC
AGCACGGGGCCGTCGCCGATGGGGGTGTTCTGCTGGTAGTGGTCGGCGAGCTGCACGCTGCCGTCCTCGA
TGTTGTGGCGGATCTTGAAGTTCACCTTGATGCCGTTCTTCTGCTTGTCGGCCATGATATAGACGTTGTG
GCTGTTGTAGTTGTACTCCAGCTTGTGCCCCAGGATGTTGCCGTCCTCCTTGAAGTCGATGCCCTTCAGC
TCGATGCGGTTCACCAGGGTGTCGCCCTCGAACTTCACCTCGGCGCGGGTCTTGTAGTTGCCGTCGTCCT
TGAAGAAGATGGTGCGCTCCTGGACGTAGCCTTCGGGCATGGCGGACTTGAAGAAGTCGTGCTGCTTCAT
GTGGTCGGGGTAGCGGCTGAAGCACTGCACGCCGTAGGTCAGGGTGGTCACGAGGGTGGGCCAGGGCACG
GGCAGCTTGCCGGTGGTGCAGATGAACTTCAGGGTCAGCTTGCCGTAGGTGGCATCGCCCTCGCCCTCGC
CGGACACGCTGAACTTGTGGCCGTTTACGTCGCCGTCCAGCTCGACCAGGATGGGCACCACCCCGGTGAA
CAGCTCCTCGCCCTTGCTCACCATGGTGGCTCTAGAATAACTTCGTATAAAGTATCCTATACGAAGTTAT
AGGTACCTGAGCTCAACATCGATAGCACTAGTATAACTTCGTATAATGTATGCTATACGAAGTTATACCC
AGCTTTCTTGTACAAAGTGGGAATTCCGATAATCAACCTCTGGATTACAAAATTTGTGAAAGATTGACTG
GTATTCTTAACTATGTTGCTCCTTTTACGCTATGTGGATACGCTGCTTTAATGCCTTTGTATCATGCTAT
TGCTTCCCGTATGGCTTTCATTTTCTCCTCCTTGTATAAATCCTGGTTGCTGTCTCTTTATGAGGAGTTG
TGGCCCGTTGTCAGGCAACGTGGCGTGGTGTGCACTGTGTTTGCTGACGCAACCCCCACTGGTTGGGGCA
TTGCCACCACCTGTCAGCTCCTTTCCGGGACTTTCGCTTTCCCCCTCCCTATTGCCACGGCGGAACTCAT
CGCCGCCTGCCTTGCCCGCTGCTGGACAGGGGCTCGGCTGTTGGGCACTGACAATTCCGTGGTGTTGTCG
GGGAAGCTGACGTCCTTTCCATGGCTGCTCGCCTGTGTTGCCACCTGGATTCTGCGCGGGACGTCCTTCT
GCTACGTCCCTTCGGCCCTCAATCCAGCGGACCTTCCTTCCCGCGGCCTGCTGCCGGCTCTGCGGCCTCT
TCCGCGTCTTCGCCTTCGCCCTCAGACGAGTCGGATCTCCCTTTGGGCCGCCTCCCCGCATCGGGAATTC
CTAGAGCTCGCTGATCAGCCTCGACTGTGCCTTCTAGTTGCCAGCCATCTGTTGTTTGCCCCTCCCCCGT
GCCTTCCTTGACCCTGGAAGGTGCCACTCCCACTGTCCTTTCCTAATAAAATGAGGAAATTGCATCGCAT
TGTCTGAGTAGGTGTCATTCTATTCTGGGGGGTGGGGTGGGGCAGGACAGCAAGGGGGAGGATTGGGAAG
AGAATAGCAGGCATGCTGGGGAGGGCCGCAGGAACCCCTAGTGATGGAGTTGGCCACTCCCTCTCTGCGC
GCTCGCTCGCTCACTGAGGCCGGGCGACCAAAGGTCGCCCGACGCCCGGGCTTTGCCCGGGCGGCCTCAG
TGAGCGAGCGAGCGCGCAGCTGCCTGCAGGGGCGCCTGATGCGGTATTTTCTCCTTACGCATCTGTGCGG
TATTTCACACCGCATA
[95 nt withheld, positions 4427-4521]
T
[46 nt withheld, positions 4523-4568]
C
[141 nt withheld, positions 4570-4710]
CCTTTGACGTTGGAGTCCACGTTCTTT
[37 nt withheld, positions 4738-4774]
ACTCTATCTCGGGCTATTCTTTTGATTTATAAGGGATTTTGCCGATTTCGGTCTATTGGTTAAAAAATGA
GCTGATTTAACAAAAATTTAACGCGAATTTTAACAAAATATTAACGTTTACAATTTTATGGTGCACTCTC
AGTACAATCTGCTCTGATGCCGCATAGTTAAGCCAGCCCCGACACCCGCCAACACCCGCTGACGCGCCCT
GACGGGCTTGTCTGCTCCCGGCATCCGCTTACAGACAAGCTGTGACCGTCTCCGGGAGCTGCATGTGTCA
GAGGTTTTCACCGTCATCACCGAAACGCGCGAGACGAAAGGGCCTCGTGATACGCCTATTTTTATAGGTT
AATGTCATGATAATAATGGTTTCTTAGACGTCAGGTGGCACTTTTCGGGGAAATGTGCGCGGAACCCCTA
TTTGTTTATTTTTCTAAATACATTCAAATATGTATCCGCTCATGAGACAATAACCCTGATAAATGCTTCA
ATAATATTGAAAAAGGAAGAGTATGAGTATTCAACATTTCCGTGTCGCCCTTATTCCCTTTTTTGCGGCA
TTTTGCCTTCCTGTTTTTGCTCACCCAGAAACGCTGGTGAAAGTAAAAGATGCTGAAGATCAGTTGGGTG
CACGAGTGGGTTACATCGAACTGGATCTCAACAGCGGTAAGATCCTTGAGAGTTTTCGCCCCGAAGAACG
TTTTCCAATGATGAGCACTTTTAAAGTTCTGCTATGTGGCGCGGTATTATCCCGTATTGACGCCGGGCAA
GAGCAACTCGGTCGCCGCATACACTATTCTCAGAATGACTTGGTTGAGTACTCACCAGTCACAGAAAAGC
ATCTTACGGATGGCATGACAGTAAGAGAATTATGCAGTGCTGCCATAACCATGAGTGATAACACTGCGGC
CAACTTACTTCTGACAACGATCGGAGGACCGAAGGAGCTAACCGCTTTTTTGCACAACATGGGGGATCAT
GTAACTCGCCTTGATCGTTGGGAACCGGAGCTGAATGAAGCCATACCAAACGACGAGCGTGACACCACGA
TGCCTGTAGCAATGGCAACAACGTTGCGCAAACTATTAACTGGCGAACTACTTACTCTAGCTTCCCGGCA
ACAATTAATAGACTGGATGGAGGCGGATAAAGTTGCAGGACCACTTCTGCGCTCGGCCCTTCCGGCTGGC
TGGTTTATTGCTGATAAATCTGGAGCCGGTGAGCGTGGAAGCCGCGGTATCATTGCAGCACTGGGGCCAG
ATGGTAAGCCCTCCCGTATCGTAGTTATCTACACGACGGGGAGTCAGGCAACTATGGATGAACGAAATAG
ACAGATCGCTGAGATAGGTGCCTCACTGATTAAGCATTGGTAACTGTCAGACCAAGTTTACTCATATATA
CTTTAGATTGATTTAAAACTTCATTTTTAATTTAAAAGGATCTAGGTGAAGATCCTTTTTGATAATCTCA
TGACCAAAATCCCTTAACGTGAGTTTTCGTTCCACTGAGCGTCAGACCCCGTAGAAAAGATCAAAGGATC
TTCTTGAGATCCTTTTTTTCTGCGCGTAATCTGCTGCTTGCAAACAAAAAAACCACCGCTACCAGCGGTG
GTTTGTTTGCCGGATCAAGAGCTACCAACTCTTTTTCCGAAGGTAACTGGCTTCAGCAGAGCGCAGATAC
CAAATACTGTTCTTCTAGTGTAGCCGTAGTTAGGCCACCACTTCAAGAACTCTGTAGCACCGCCTACATA
CCTCGCTCTGCTAATCCTGTTACCAGTGGCTGCTGCCAGTGGCGATAAGTCGTGTCTTACCGGGTTGGAC
TCAAGACGATAGTTACCGGATAAGGCGCAGCGGTCGGGCTGAACGGGGGGTTCGTGCACACAGCCCAGCT
TGGAGCGAACGACCTACACCGAACTGAGATACCTACAGCGTGAGCTATGAGAAAGCGCCACGCTTCCCGA
AGGGAGAAAGGCGGACAGGTATCCGGTAAGCGGCAGGGTCGGAACAGGAGAGCGCACGAGGGAGCTTCCA
GGGGGAAACGCCTGGTATCTTTATAGTCCTGTCGGGTTTCGCCACCTCTGACTTGAGCGTCGATTTTTGT
GATGCTCGTCAGGGGGGCGGAGCCTATGGAAAAACGCCAGCAACGCGGCCTTTTTACGGTTCCTGGCCTT
TTGCTGGCCTTTTGCTCACATGT
